>Addgene plasmid #55403 | mCerulean3-CAF1-C-10 | depositor partial sequence | sequence record 85809 | insert sequence
GTCAGATCCGCTAGCGCTACCGGTCGCCACCATGGTGAGCAAGGGCGAGGAGCTGTTCACCGGGGTGGTG
CCCATCCTGGTCGAGCTGGACGGCGACGTAAACGGCCACAAGTTCAGCGTGTCCGGCGAGGGCGAGGGCG
ATGCCACCTACGGCAAGCTGACCCTGAAGTTCATCTGCACCACCGGCAAGCTGCCCGTGCCCTGGCCCAC
CCTCGTGACCACCCTGAGCTGGGGCGTGCAGTGCTTCGCCCGCTACCCCGACCACATGAAGCAGCACGAC
TTCTTCAAGTCCGCCATGCCCGAAGGCTACGTCCAGGAGCGCACCATCTTCTTCAAGGACGACGGCAACT
ACAAGACCCGCGCCGAGGTGAAGTTCGAGGGCGACACCCTGGTGAACCGCATCGAGCTGAAGGGCATCGA
CTTCAAGGAGGACGGCAACATCCTGGGGCACAAGCTGGAGTACAACGCCATCCACGGCAACGTCTATATC
ACCGCCGACAAGCAGAAGAACGGCATCAAGGCCAACTTCGGCCTCAACTGCAACATCGAGGACGGCAGCG
TGCAGCTCGCCGACCACTACCAGCAGAACACCCCCATCGGCGACGGCCCCGTGCTGCTGCCCGACAACCA
CTACCTGAGCACCCAGTCCAAGCTGAGCAAAGACCCCAACGAGAAGCGCGATCACATGGTCCTGCTGGAG
TTCGTGACCGCCGCCGGGATCACTCTCGGCATGGACGAGCTGTACAAGTCCGGACTCAGATCTGGCAGCG
GTGGAGGCTTGGAGGAGCCGGAGGCCGCGACGCGGACAGCCGCGGCCGTGGATTGCAAAGACAGACCCGG
GTTCCCAGTGAAGAGGTTAATACAAGCCCGCTTGCCCTTCAAACGCCTGAACCTTGTTCCCAAGGAGAAA
GTTGAGGAAGACACATCACCAAAAGCAGCTGTGGAAAGCAAAGTCCCGGATCTACAATTGTCTTTGGGCA
CTTTTGAAAGCCAGTGTCACACAGGCTCTCACGTAGGCTTGAGTACAAAGTTGGTCGGTGGCCAGGGCCC
CATTGATAGCTTCTTGAGGGCAACAATCAAGCCAGTACCGAGTGTGGTCATTATCGACCTGACGGAGAAC
TGCAGTGACATTCCAGACAGCCCTGAGGGCCACAGTGAACTAAGTCCTGACACTGCTGGTGTGGTCACCA
CAGTGGAAGGAGCTGCCAAGCAGCAGGAGCACTCTGCAGCAGAGCTGTGTCTCCTAGAGACCCCTTCAGA
CATCACTTGTCACATGGAAGAGGAGCCTGGGAGTCCAGGAGACCCAAAGAGGACGGGTGACTGTCAGGCT
GGTTCACTACAGAGCTGTCCGGAGCTGACCCCAGGTTCTAGGACATGCCCCACCAAGGAGTTATCAAGCT
GGAGCAAGGCAGGGGATCTCCTATTTATAGAGAAAGTGCCTGTGGTGGTGCTAGAGGACATCCTGGCCAC
TAAGCCCTCCATTGCCTCTCTTCCCATGATGTCCCTGGATAGGAGTGTCACTTCAGAGAGTGAAATACTG
GAGTCCTGCCCCGAGGATGACTCCATACTGAGCCACTCCTCCACCAACTCCTCTTCTCCAACCAGCTCTC
CTGAGGGACCATCCACACCCCCAGAACATCGGGGTGGGAGAAGCTCCCCCTCCACCCCAGCCTGCAGAGT
TGCCAAGAACTTTGTCAAAGGCTCCACAGAGAAGGGCAGGAGCAAACTGCACAGAGATAGAGAACAGCAG
AGGGAAGAGAAGGAAAAGCTGAGGGAAGAGATACGACGAGCCAAGGAGGAGGCACGGAAGAAGAAGGAGG
AGGAGAAGGAGCTGAAGGAAAAGGAGCGGAGGGAAAAGCGGGAGAAAGATGAGAAGGAGAAGGCGGAGAA
GCAGCGGCTAAAGGAGGAAAAACGCAAGGAGCGGCAGGAAGCTCTGGAGGCTAAACTGGAGGAGAAGAGG
AAGAAGGAGGAAGAGAAGCGGTTACGGGAGGAAGAGAAGCGGTTACGGGAAGAAGAGAAGCGCATTAAGG
CAGAAAAGGCAGAGATCACTCGATTCTTCCAGAAACCGAAGACTCCGCAGGCTCCCAAGACCCTGGCCGG
TTCCTGTGGTAAGTTTGCCCCCTTTGAAATCAAAGAACACATGGTGCTGGCTCCACGGTGCCGAGCTGCC
TTGGATCAAGACCTGTGCGATCAGCTGGACCAGCTCCTGCAGCAGCAGAGTGTGGCAAGCACCTTCCTCA
GTGACCTAAAAAGCCGGCTGCCCTTGAGATCGGGGCCCACCCGGGTCTGTGGCCATGACACAGACATCAT
GAACAGGGATGTGGTCATTGTGGAGAGCAGCAAGGTGGACGGTGTGTCTGAAAGGAAGAAGTTTGGCCGC
ATGAAGCTTCTGCAGTTCTCAGAGAACCACCGGCCAGCATACTGGGGGACGTGGAACAAGAAGACAGCCA
TCATCCGCCCCCGGAACCCCTGGGCCCAGGACAAAGACCTTCTTGACTATGAGGTAGACAGTGACGATGA
GTGGGAAGAGGAGGAACCTGGGGAGTCTTTGTCCCACAGTGAGGGGGATGAGGATGACGATGTGGGGGAA
GATGAGGATGAGGACGATGGCTTCTTTGTGCCCCATGGGTACTTATCTGAAGATGAAGGCGTGACTGAGG
AGTGTGCAGACCCTGAGAACCACAAAGTACACCAGAAGCTGAAGGCCAAGGAGTGGGATGAGCTCCTAGC
CAAGGGCAAGCGCTTTCGTGTGCTGCAGCCTGTGCACGTGGGATGTGTATGGGCATCAGAGGCAGCCAAC
TGCACGAGTTCCGACTTGAAGCTGCTGCAGCAGTTCACTGCATGCCTGCTGGATGTGGCATCCCCTGATG
AGCCAGAACCCGGGGCCTCCAGGAGGGAAAAGAGGGACCAGCATATCCTGGCCCAGTTGCTTCCGCTGCT
ACATGGCAATGTGAATGGGAGCAAGGTGATCATCCATGAATTCCAGGAGCAATGCCGCAGGGGCCTGCTG
ACCCTTCCAAGTCCCACCCCACACCTGCAGATGCCCAACTTGGAGGATGCTGTTGCTGTGCCATCCAAGG
CCAGGCTGAAGCGCCTTATCTCTGAGAACTCTGCCTATGAGAAGCGGCCCAACTTCCGTATGTGCTGGTA
TGTGCACCCAGAGGTGCTCAAGAGCTTTGGCCAGGAGTGCCTGCCAGTGCCCTGCCAGTGGACCTACATC
ACCACCATGCCCTCAGCACCCAGGGAAGACAGTGGCAGTGCTTCTACTGAGGGGCCTGGCCAGAGCACAC
CTATGCTACTCAAGCGGAAGCCAGCGGCCACCATGTGCATCACGCAGTTTATGAAGAAGCGGCGCTATGA
TGGACAGGTTGGGTCTGGGGACATGGATGGCTTCCAGGCAGACACAGAAGAGGATGAAGAGGATGACACA
GACTGTATGATCATAGATGTGCCAGATGTTGGGAGTGACGTGTCAGAAGCTCCCATACCTGCTCCCACAC
TTTGCAAGTGAGGATCCACCGGATCTAGATAACTGATCATAATCAGCCATACCACATTT
