[The description below was written by a language model from this plasmid's Addgene catalogue record.]
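Description:
mCerulean3-CAF1-C-10 is a mammalian expression plasmid built on the mCerulean3-C1 backbone (about 4.75 kb without the insert). It produces a fluorescent fusion of mouse chromatin assembly factor 1 (CAF1) for live-cell or fixed-cell localization imaging. The plasmid is maintained in E. coli as a high-copy construct under kanamycin selection. It also carries a neomycin resistance marker, so transfected mammalian cells can be selected with G418. No feature table is supplied, so the origin of replication and the exact arrangement of the marker cassette are not stated in the record.

Expression is driven by the CMV promoter, a strong constitutive promoter in most mammalian cell lines. The listed 3′ sequencing primer suggests an SV40 polyadenylation signal downstream of the insert. The mCerulean3 coding sequence comes from the backbone and lies at the N terminus of the fusion, with the Mus musculus CAF1 sequence following it. The "C-10" in the name probably refers to this C-type arrangement and a linker of about ten residues between the two parts, but the record does not spell this out. The cloning method is recorded as unknown. mCerulean3 is a cyan fluorescent protein engineered for greater brightness and less reversible photoswitching, with excitation at 433 nm and emission at 475 nm.

The stated purpose is to mark the subcellular distribution of chromatin assembly factor 1. The construct therefore serves as a cyan localization marker, and its spectral properties also suit multicolour imaging alongside other fluorescent proteins.
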