Addgene plasmid #55403: mCerulean3-CAF1-C-10
Purpose: Localization: Chromatin Assembly Factor 1, Excitation: 433, Emission: 475
Depositing lab: Michael Davidson. Depositing organization: Florida State University, Tallahassee. Publication: An improved cerulean fluorescent protein with enhanced brightness and reduced reversible photoswitching. Markwardt ML, Kremers GJ, Kraft CA, Ray K, Cranfill PJ, Wilson KA, Day RN, Wachter RM, Davidson MW, Rizzo MA. PLoS One. 2011 . 6(3):e17896. 10.1371/journal.pone.0017896 PubMed 21479270.
Backbone
  Vector backbone: mCerulean3-C1
  Backbone size w/o insert (bp): 4750
  Vector type: Mammalian Expression
  Selectable markers: Neomycin (select with G418)
Growth in bacteria
  Bacterial resistance: Kanamycin, 50 μg/mL
  Growth temperature: 37°C
  Growth strain: DH5alpha
  Copy number: High Copy
Gene/Insert
  Gene/Insert name: CAF1 (alt name: NM_013733.3)
  Species: M. musculus (mouse)
  Promoter: CMV
  Tag / fusion protein: mCerulean3 (N terminal on backbone)
  Cloning method: Unknown
  Sequencing primers: 5′ CMV-F; 3′ SV40pA-R
Terms and licenses: Academic/Nonprofit Terms; Industry Terms: Not Available to Industry
Depositor comments: . Excitation = 433; Emission = 475
How to cite: mCerulean3-CAF1-C-10 was a gift from Michael Davidson (Addgene plasmid # 55403 ; http://n2t.net/addgene:55403 ; RRID:Addgene_55403)
